>Addgene plasmid #142925 | TFORF2216 | addgene full sequence | sequence record 397298 | Addgene NGS Result
TTAATGTAGTCTTATGCAATACTCTTGTAGTCTTGCAACATGGTAACGATGAGTTAGCAACATGCCTTAC
AAGGAGAGAAAAAGCACCGTGCATGCCGATTGGTGGAAGTAAGGTGGTACGATCGTGCCTTATTAGGAAG
GCAACAGACGGGTCTGACATGGATTGGACGAACCACTGAATTGCCGCATTGCAGAGATATTGTATTTAAG
TGCCTAGCTCGATACATAAACGGGTCTCTCTGGTTAGACCAGATCTGAGCCTGGGAGCTCTCTGGCTAAC
TAGGGAACCCACTGCTTAAGCCTCAATAAAGCTTGCCTTGAGTGCTTCAAGTAGTGTGTGCCCGTCTGTT
GTGTGACTCTGGTAACTAGAGATCCCTCAGACCCTTTTAGTCAGTGTGGAAAATCTCTAGCAGTGGCGCC
CGAACAGGGACTTGAAAGCGAAAGGGAAACCAGAGGAGCTCTCTCGACGCAGGACTCGGCTTGCTGAAGC
GCGCACGGCAAGAGGCGAGGGGCGGCGACTGGTGAGTACGCCAAAAATTTTGACTAGCGGAGGCTAGAAG
GAGAGAGATGGGTGCGAGAGCGTCAGTATTAAGCGGGGGAGAATTAGATCGCGATGGGAAAAAATTCGGT
TAAGGCCAGGGGGAAAGAAAAAATATAAATTAAAACATATAGTATGGGCAAGCAGGGAGCTAGAACGATT
CGCAGTTAATCCTGGCCTGTTAGAAACATCAGAAGGCTGTAGACAAATACTGGGACAGCTACAACCATCC
CTTCAGACAGGATCAGAAGAACTTAGATCATTATATAATACAGTAGCAACCCTCTATTGTGTGCATCAAA
GGATAGAGATAAAAGACACCAAGGAAGCTTTAGACAAGATAGAGGAAGAGCAAAACAAAAGTAAGACCAC
CGCACAGCAAGCGGCCGCTGATCTTCAGACCTGGAGGAGGAGATATGAGGGACAATTGGAGAAGTGAATT
ATATAAATATAAAGTAGTAAAAATTGAACCATTAGGAGTAGCACCCACCAAGGCAAAGAGAAGAGTGGTG
CAGAGAGAAAAAAGAGCAGTGGGAATAGGAGCTTTGTTCCTTGGGTTCTTGGGAGCAGCAGGAAGCACTA
TGGGCGCAGCGTCAATGACGCTGACGGTACAGGCCAGACAATTATTGTCTGGTATAGTGCAGCAGCAGAA
CAATTTGCTGAGGGCTATTGAGGCGCAACAGCATCTGTTGCAACTCACAGTCTGGGGCATCAAGCAGCTC
CAGGCAAGAATCCTGGCTGTGGAAAGATACCTAAAGGATCAACAGCTCCTGGGGATTTGGGGTTGCTCTG
GAAAACTCATTTGCACCACTGCTGTGCCTTGGAATGCTAGTTGGAGTAATAAATCTCTGGAACAGATTTG
GAATCACACGACCTGGATGGAGTGGGACAGAGAAATTAACAATTACACAAGCTTAATACACTCCTTAATT
GAAGAATCGCAAAACCAGCAAGAAAAGAATGAACAAGAATTATTGGAATTAGATAAATGGGCAAGTTTGT
GGAATTGGTTTAACATAACAAATTGGCTGTGGTATATAAAATTATTCATAATGATAGTAGGAGGCTTGGT
AGGTTTAAGAATAGTTTTTGCTGTACTTTCTATAGTGAATAGAGTTAGGCAGGGATATTCACCATTATCG
TTTCAGACCCACCTCCCAACCCCGAGGGGACCCATGCATTGCATCTCAATTAGTCAGCAACCAGGTGTGG
AAAGTCCCCAGGCTCCCCAGCAGGCAGAAGTATGCAAAGCATGCGTCTCAATTAGTCAGCAACCATAGTC
CCGCCCCTAACTCCGCCCATCCCGCCCCTAACTCCGCCCAGTTCCGCCCATTCTCCGCCCCATGGCTGAC
TAATTTTTTTTATTTATGCAGAGGCCGAGGCCGCCTCGGCCTCTGAGCTATTCCAGAAGTAGTGAGGAGG
CTTTTTTGGAGGCCTAGGCTTTTGCAAAAAGCTTTCTAGAGGTACCACCGGAGCTTACCATGACCGAGTA
CAAGCCCACGGTGCGCCTCGCCACCCGCGACGACGTCCCCAGGGCCGTACGCACCCTCGCCGCCGCGTTC
GCCGACTACCCCGCCACGCGCCACACCGTCGATCCGGACCGCCACATCGAGCGGGTCACCGAGCTGCAAG
AACTCTTCCTCACGCGCGTCGGGCTCGACATCGGCAAGGTGTGGGTCGCGGACGACGGCGCCGCCGTGGC
GGTCTGGACCACGCCGGAGAGCGTCGAAGCGGGGGCGGTGTTCGCCGAGATCGGCCCGCGCATGGCCGAG
TTGAGCGGTTCCCGGCTGGCCGCGCAGCAACAGATGGAAGGCCTCCTGGCGCCGCACCGGCCCAAGGAGC
CCGCGTGGTTCCTGGCCACCGTCGGCGTCTCGCCCGACCACCAGGGCAAGGGTCTGGGCAGCGCCGTCGT
GCTCCCCGGAGTGGAGGCGGCCGAGCGCGCCGGGGTGCCCGCCTTCCTGGAGACCTCCGCGCCCCGCAAC
CTCCCCTTCTACGAGCGGCTCGGCTTCACCGTCACCGCCGACGTCGAGGTGCCCGAAGGACCGCGCACCT
GGTGCATGACCCGCAAGCCCGGTGCCAGTTAACGAATTCTAGATCTTGAGACAAATGGCAGTATTCATCC
ACAATTTTAAAAGAAAAGGGGGGATTGGGGGGTACAGTGCAGGGGAAAGAATAGTAGACATAATAGCAAC
AGACATACAAACTAAAGAATTACAAAAACAAATTACAAAAATTCAAAATTTTCGGGTTTATTACAGGGAC
AGCAGAGATCCACTTTGGCGCCGGCTCGAGGCCTGCAGGTGCAAAGATGGATAAAGTTTTAAACAGAGAG
GAATCTTTGCAGCTAATGGACCTTCTAGGTCTTGAAAGGAGTGGGAATTGGCTCCGGTGCCCGTCAGTGG
GCAGAGCGCACATCGCCCACAGTCCCCGAGAAGTTGGGGGGAGGGGTCGGCAATTGAACCGGTGCCTAGA
GAAGGTGGCGCGGGGTAAACTGGGAAAGTGATGTCGTGTACTGGCTCCGCCTTTTTCCCGAGGGTGGGGG
AGAACCGTATATAAGTGCAGTAGTCGCCGTGAACGTTCTTTTTCGCAACGGGTTTGCCGCCAGAACACAG
GTAAGTGCCGTGTGTGGTTCCCGCGGGCCTGGCCTCTTTACGGGTTATGGCCCTTGCGTGCCTTGAATTA
CTTCCACCTGGCTGCAGTACGTGATTCTTGATCCCGAGCTTCGGGTTGGAAGTGGGTGGGAGAGTTCGAG
GCCTTGCGCTTAAGGAGCCCCTTCGCCTCGTGCTTGAGTTGAGGCCTGGCCTGGGCGCTGGGGCCGCCGC
GTGCGAATCTGGTGGCACCTTCGCGCCTGTCTCGCTGCTTTCGATAAGTCTCTAGCCATTTAAAATTTTT
GATGACCTGCTGCGACGCTTTTTTTCTGGCAAGATAGTCTTGTAAATGCGGGCCAAGATCTGCACACTGG
TATTTCGGTTTTTGGGGCCGCGGGCGGCGACGGGGCCCGTGCGTCCCAGCGCACATGTTCGGCGAGGCGG
GGCCTGCGAGCGCGGCCACCGAGAATCGGACGGGGGTAGTCTCAAGCTGGCCGGCCTGCTCTGGTGCCTG
GCCTCGCGCCGCCGTGTATCGCCCCGCCCTGGGCGGCAAGGCTGGCCCGGTCGGCACCAGTTGCGTGAGC
GGAAAGATGGCCGCTTCCCGGCCCTGCTGCAGGGAGCTCAAAATGGAGGACGCGGCGCTCGGGAGAGCGG
GCGGGTGAGTCACCCACACAAAGGAAAAGGGCCTTTCCGTCCTCAGCCGTCGCTTCATGTGACTCCACGG
AGTACCGGGCGCCGTCCAGGCACCTCGATTAGTTCTCGAGCTTTTGGAGTACGTCGTCTTTAGGTTGGGG
GGAGGGGTTTTATGCGATGGAGTTTCCCCACACTGAGTGGGTGGAGACTGAAGTTAGGCCAGCTTGGCAC
TTGATGTAATTCTCCTTGGAATTTGCCCTTTTTGAGTTTGGATCTTGGTTCATTCTCAAGCCTCAGACAG
TGGTTCAAAGTTTTTTTCTTCCATTTCAGGTGTCGTGAGGCTAGCACCGCCACCATGCCTAGCCCCAGGC
CGCGAGGCAGCCCGCCACCCGCTCCCTCGGGCTCTCGGGTCCGACCTCCGCGCTCTGGCCGCTCTCCGGC
GCCCAGGTCCCCTACTGGCCCGAACACGCCCCGCGCTCCCGGACGCTTCGAGTCCCCTTTCTCGGTCGAG
GCCATCCTGGCGAGGCCCGACCCCTGCGCGCCGGCGGCCTCCCAGCCGTCGGGCTCCGCCTGCGTCCACC
CGGCCTTCTGGACCGCTGCTTCCCTGTGCGCCACCGGGGGTCTGCCCTGGGCTTGCCCGACATCGTGGCT
GCCCGCCTACCTGAGCGTAGGTTTTTACCCTGTGCCAGGGCCGCGCGTGGCTCCCGTCTGCGGCCTGCTG
GGCTTCGGCGTCACAGGGTTGGAGCTGGCTCACTGCTCAGGACTCTGGGCCTTCCCAGACTGGGCCCCAA
CGGAGGACCTACAGGACACTGAGAGACAGCAAAAGAGAGTCCGAACTATGTTTAACTTGGAGCAGCTGGA
AGAGTTGGAGAAAGTGTTTGCAAAACAGCACAATCTGGTGGGGAAGAAGAGAGCCCAGCTGGCAGCTCGG
CTCAAACTTACAGAGAACCAGGTGAGAGTCTGGTTCCAGAACCGCAGGGTCAAGTATCAGAAGCAGCAAA
AGCTGAGGGCAGCAGTTACATCTGCCGAGGCTGCCTCCCTGGATGAGCCTTCCAGCAGCTCCATCGCCAG
TATCCAGAGTGATGATGCCGAGTCAGGAGTGGACGGCTAGTAATGAACTAGTCCGTAACTTGAAAGTATT
TCGATTTCTTGGCTTTATATATCTTGTGGAAAGGACGACCCACTAAATGCAAGAATTCAAGAACGCGTTA
AGTCGACAATCAACCTCTGGATTACAAAATTTGTGAAAGATTGACTGGTATTCTTAACTATGTTGCTCCT
TTTACGCTATGTGGATACGCTGCTTTAATGCCTTTGTATCATGCTATTGCTTCCCGTATGGCTTTCATTT
TCTCCTCCTTGTATAAATCCTGGTTGCTGTCTCTTTATGAGGAGTTGTGGCCCGTTGTCAGGCAACGTGG
CGTGGTGTGCACTGTGTTTGCTGACGCAACCCCCACTGGTTGGGGCATTGCCACCACCTGTCAGCTCCTT
TCCGGGACTTTCGCTTTCCCCCTCCCTATTGCCACGGCGGAACTCATCGCCGCCTGCCTTGCCCGCTGCT
GGACAGGGGCTCGGCTGTTGGGCACTGACAATTCCGTGGTGTTGTCGGGGAAATCATCGTCCTTTCCTTG
GCTGCTCGCCTGTGTTGCCACCTGGATTCTGCGCGGGACGTCCTTCTGCTACGTCCCTTCGGCCCTCAAT
CCAGCGGACCTTCCTTCCCGCGGCCTGCTGCCGGCTCTGCGGCCTCTTCCGCGTCTTCGCCTTCGCCCTC
AGACGAGTCGGATCTCCCTTTGGGCCGCCTCCCCGCGTCGACTTTAAGACCAATGACTTACAAGGCAGCT
GTAGATCTTAGCCACTTTTTAAAAGAAAAGGGGGGACTGGAAGGGCTAATTCACTCCCAACGAAGACAAG
ATCTGCTTTTTGCTTGTACTGGGTCTCTCTGGTTAGACCAGATCTGAGCCTGGGAGCTCTCTGGCTAACT
AGGGAACCCACTGCTTAAGCCTCAATAAAGCTTGCCTTGAGTGCTTCAAGTAGTGTGTGCCCGTCTGTTG
TGTGACTCTGGTAACTAGAGATCCCTCAGACCCTTTTAGTCAGTGTGGAAAATCTCTAGCAGTACGTATA
GTAGTTCATGTCATCTTATTATTCAGTATTTATAACTTGCAAAGAAATGAATATCAGAGAGTGAGAGGAA
CTTGTTTATTGCAGCTTATAATGGTTACAAATAAAGCAATAGCATCACAAATTTCACAAATAAAGCATTT
TTTTCACTGCATTCTAGTTGTGGTTTGTCCAAACTCATCAATGTATCTTATCATGTCTGGCTCTAGCTAT
CCCGCCCCTAACTCCGCCCATCCCGCCCCTAACTCCGCCCAGTTCCGCCCATTCTCCGCCCCATGGCTGA
CTAATTTTTTTTATTTATGCAGAGGCCGAGGCCGCCTCGGCCTCTGAGCTATTCCAGAAGTAGTGAGGAG
GCTTTTTTGGAGGCCTAGGGACGTACCCAATTCGCCCTATAGTGAGTCGTATTACGCGCGCTCACTGGCC
GTCGTTTTACAACGTCGTGACTGGGAAAACCCTGGCGTTACCCAACTTAATCGCCTTGCAGCACATCCCC
CTTTCGCCAGCTGGCGTAATAGCGAAGAGGCCCGCACCGATCGCCCTTCCCAACAGTTGCGCAGCCTGAA
TGGCGAATGGG
[124 nt withheld, positions 6452-6575]
C
[91 nt withheld, positions 6577-6667]
A
[49 nt withheld, positions 6669-6717]
CCTTTGACGTTGGAGTCCACGTTCTTT
[37 nt withheld, positions 6745-6781]
ACCCTATCTCGGTCTATTCTTTTGATTTATAAGGGATTTTGCCGATTTCGGCCTATTGGTTAAAAAATGA
GCTGATTTAACAAAAATTTAACGCGAATTTTAACAAAATATTAACGCTTACAATTTAGGTGGCACTTTTC
GGGGAAATGTGCGCGGAACCCCTATTTGTTTATTTTTCTAAATACATTCAAATATGTATCCGCTCATGAG
ACAATAACCCTGATAAATGCTTCAATAATATTGAAAAAGGAAGAGTATGAGTATTCAACATTTCCGTGTC
GCCCTTATTCCCTTTTTTGCGGCATTTTGCCTTCCTGTTTTTGCTCACCCAGAAACGCTGGTGAAAGTAA
AAGATGCTGAAGATCAGTTGGGTGCACGAGTGGGTTACATCGAACTGGATCTCAACAGCGGTAAGATCCT
TGAGAGTTTTCGCCCCGAAGAACGTTTTCCAATGATGAGCACTTTTAAAGTTCTGCTATGTGGCGCGGTA
TTATCCCGTATTGACGCCGGGCAAGAGCAACTCGGTCGCCGCATACACTATTCTCAGAATGACTTGGTTG
AGTACTCACCAGTCACAGAAAAGCATCTTACGGATGGCATGACAGTAAGAGAATTATGCAGTGCTGCCAT
AACCATGAGTGATAACACTGCGGCCAACTTACTTCTGACAACGATCGGAGGACCGAAGGAGCTAACCGCT
TTTTTGCACAACATGGGGGATCATGTAACTCGCCTTGATCGTTGGGAACCGGAGCTGAATGAAGCCATAC
CAAACGACGAGCGTGACACCACGATGCCTGTAGCAATGGCAACAACGTTGCGCAAACTATTAACTGGCGA
ACTACTTACTCTAGCTTCCCGGCAACAATTAATAGACTGGATGGAGGCGGATAAAGTTGCAGGACCACTT
CTGCGCTCGGCCCTTCCGGCTGGCTGGTTTATTGCTGATAAATCTGGAGCCGGTGAGCGTGGGTCTCGCG
GTATCATTGCAGCACTGGGGCCAGATGGTAAGCCCTCCCGTATCGTAGTTATCTACACGACGGGGAGTCA
GGCAACTATGGATGAACGAAATAGACAGATCGCTGAGATAGGTGCCTCACTGATTAAGCATTGGTAACTG
TCAGACCAAGTTTACTCATATATACTTTAGATTGATTTAAAACTTCATTTTTAATTTAAAAGGATCTAGG
TGAAGATCCTTTTTGATAATCTCATGACCAAAATCCCTTAACGTGAGTTTTCGTTCCACTGAGCGTCAGA
CCCCGTAGAAAAGATCAAAGGATCTTCTTGAGATCCTTTTTTTCTGCGCGTAATCTGCTGCTTGCAAACA
AAAAAACCACCGCTACCAGCGGTGGTTTGTTTGCCGGATCAAGAGCTACCAACTCTTTTTCCGAAGGTAA
CTGGCTTCAGCAGAGCGCAGATACCAAATACTGTTCTTCTAGTGTAGCCGTAGTTAGGCCACCACTTCAA
GAACTCTGTAGCACCGCCTACATACCTCGCTCTGCTAATCCTGTTACCAGTGGCTGCTGCCAGTGGCGAT
AAGTCGTGTCTTACCGGGTTGGACTCAAGACGATAGTTACCGGATAAGGCGCAGCGGTCGGGCTGAACGG
GGGGTTCGTGCACACAGCCCAGCTTGGAGCGAACGACCTACACCGAACTGAGATACCTACAGCGTGAGCT
ATGAGAAAGCGCCACGCTTCCCGAAGGGAGAAAGGCGGACAGGTATCCGGTAAGCGGCAGGGTCGGAACA
GGAGAGCGCACGAGGGAGCTTCCAGGGGGAAACGCCTGGTATCTTTATAGTCCTGTCGGGTTTCGCCACC
TCTGACTTGAGCGTCGATTTTTGTGATGCTCGTCAGGGGGGCGGAGCCTATGGAAAAACGCCAGCAACGC
GGCCTTTTTACGGTTCCTGGCCTTTTGCTGGCCTTTTGCTCACATGTTCTTTCCTGCGTTATCCCCTGAT
TCTGTGGATAACCGTATTACCGCCTTTGAGTGAGCTGATACCGCTCGCCGCAGCCGAACGACCGAGCGCA
GCGAGTCAGTGAGCGAGGAAGCGGAAGAGCGCCCAATACGCAAACCGCCTCTCCCCGCGCGTTGGCCGAT
TCATTAATGCAGCTGGCACGACAGGTTTCCCGACTGGAAAGCGGGCAGTGAGCGCAACGCAATTAATGTG
AGTTAGCTCACTCATTAGGCACCCCAGGCTTTACACTTTATGCTTCCGGCTCGTATGTTGTGTGGAATTG
TGAGCGGATAACAATTTCACACAGGAAACAGCTATGACCATGATTACGCCAAGCGCGCAATTAACCCTCA
CTAAAGGGAACAAAAGCTGGAGCTGCAAGC
Features (pLannotate 1.2.2; 31 found; start..end, strand, type, name):
      5..231     +  promoter       RSV promoter: Rous sarcoma virus enhancer/promoter
    232..412     +  LTR            5' LTR (truncated): truncated 5' long terminal repeat (LTR) from HIV-1
    459..584     +  misc_feature   HIV-1 Ψ: packaging signal of human immunodeficiency virus type 1
    568..931     +  CDS            HIV-1 gag (fragment): gag protein from human immunodeficiency virus 1; gag
   1077..1310    +  misc_feature   RRE: The Rev response element (RRE) of HIV-1 allows for Rev-dependent mRNA export from the nucleus to the cytoplasm.
   1687..1713    +  CDS            Rev (fragment): human immunodeficiency virus 1 (HIV-1) Rev protein; rev; enhances nuclear export of unspliced and incompletely spliced viral mRNAs
   1720..1743    +  promoter       SV40 promoter (fragment): SV40 early promoter
   1744..1815    +  promoter       SV40 promoter (fragment): SV40 enhancer and early promoter
   1839..1974    +  rep_origin     SV40 ori: SV40 origin of replication
   2020..2616    +  CDS            PuroR (fragment): puromycin N-acetyltransferase; pac from Streptomyces; confers resistance to puromycin
   2665..2782    +  misc_feature   cPPT/CTS: central polypurine tract and central termination sequence of HIV-1
   2847..2913    +  CDS            small t antigen (fragment): SV40 (simian virus 40) small t antigen
   2920..4098    +  promoter       EF-1α promoter: strong constitutive promoter for human elongation factor EF-1α
   4115..4867    +  CDS            NOTO: NOTO_HUMAN - Experimental evidence at protein level: Swiss-Prot protein existence level 1. Transcription regulator acting downstream of both FOXA2 and Brachyury (T) during notochord development. Required for node morphogenesis. Is essential for cilia formation in the posterior notochord (PNC) and for left-right patterning; acts upstream of FOXJ1 and RFX3 in this process and is required for the expression of various components important for axonemal assembly and function. Plays a role in regulating axial versus paraxial cell fate. Activates the transcription of ciliary proteins C11orf97 homolog
   4883..4936    +  promoter       U6 promoter (fragment): RNA polymerase III promoter for human U6 snRNA
   4978..5566    +  misc_feature   WPRE: woodchuck hepatitis virus posttranscriptional regulatory element
   5617..5636    +  misc_feature   cPPT/CTS (fragment): central polypurine tract and central termination sequence of HIV-1
   5638..5871    +  LTR            3' LTR (ΔU3): self-inactivating 3' long terminal repeat (LTR) from HIV-1
   5949..6070    +  polyA_signal   SV40 poly(A) signal: SV40 polyadenylation signal
   6110..6245    +  rep_origin     SV40 ori: SV40 origin of replication
   6266..6284    -  promoter       T7 promoter: promoter for bacteriophage T7 RNA polymerase
   6292..6447    +  CDS            lacZα (fragment): LacZα fragment of β-galactosidase; lacZ fragment
   6452..6880    +  rep_origin     f1 ori (sequence partly withheld): f1 bacteriophage origin of replication; arrow indicates direction of (+) strand synthesis
   6933..7037    +  promoter       AmpR promoter: bla
   7038..7898    +  CDS            AmpR: β-lactamase; bla; confers resistance to ampicillin, carbenicillin, and related antibiotics
   8069..8657    +  rep_origin     ori: high-copy-number ColE1/pMB1/pBR322/pUC origin of replication
   8840..8932    +  CDS            lacI (fragment): lac repressor; lacI; The lac repressor binds to the lac operator to inhibit transcription in E. coli. This inhibition can be relieved by adding lactose or isopropyl-β-D-thiogalactopyranoside (IPTG).
   8945..8966    +  protein_bind   CAP binding site: CAP binding activates transcription in the presence of cAMP. E. coli catabolite activator protein
   8981..9011    +  promoter       lac promoter: promoter for the E. coli lac operon
   9019..9035    +  protein_bind   lac operator: The lac repressor binds to the lac operator to inhibit transcription in E. coli. This inhibition can be relieved by adding lactose or isopropyl-β-D-thiogalactopyranoside (IPTG). lac repressor encoded by lacI
   9080..9098    +  promoter       T3 promoter: promoter for bacteriophage T3 RNA polymerase
