[The description below was written by a language model from this plasmid's Addgene catalogue record and pLannotate feature annotations shown in this document.]
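Description:
TFORF2216 is a third-generation-style, self-inactivating lentiviral expression plasmid built on the pLX_TRC317 backbone and carrying the human NOTO open reading frame, one member of a barcoded transcription factor ORF collection. In bacteria it is maintained through a high-copy ColE1/pUC-type origin with ampicillin resistance (β-lactamase). An f1 origin and remnants of a lac/lacZα cloning region flanked by T7 and T3 promoters are also present in the backbone. The depositor notes that the plasmid can recombine, a common issue for LTR-containing vectors.

The viral portion begins with an RSV promoter fused to a truncated HIV-1 5' LTR, which drives Tat-independent production of genomic RNA in packaging cells. This is followed by the Ψ packaging signal with a partial gag sequence, the Rev response element for nuclear export of unspliced RNA, and a cPPT/CTS element. It ends with a ΔU3 3' LTR that inactivates the viral promoter after integration, followed by an SV40 polyadenylation signal. Within the provirus, an SV40 early promoter/origin region sits upstream of puromycin N-acetyltransferase, allowing puromycin selection of transduced mammalian cells. Downstream, the strong constitutive EF-1α promoter drives NOTO, a homeobox-type regulator of notochord and node development, ciliogenesis and left-right patterning. A WPRE after the ORF enhances transcript stability and expression.

According to the record, each construct carries a unique 24-bp barcode. The barcode is not annotated in the feature table, though the catalogued insert is larger than the annotated NOTO coding sequence. The barcode lets the ORF be identified by sequencing in pooled overexpression screens, such as those probing transcription factor-directed differentiation.
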