Addgene plasmid #142925: TFORF2216
Purpose: Lentiviral vector for overexpressing transcription factor ORFs with unique 24-bp barcodes. Barcodes facilitate identification of transcription factors in pooled screens.
Depositing lab: Feng Zhang. Depositing organization: Broad Institute. Publication: A transcription factor atlas of directed differentiation. Joung J, Ma S, Tay T, Geiger-Schuller KR, Kirchgatterer PC, Verdine VK, Guo B, Arias-Garcia MA, Allen WE, Singh A, Kuksenko O, Abudayyeh OO, Gootenberg JS, Fu Z, Macrae RK, Buenrostro JD, Regev A, Zhang F. Cell. 2023 Jan 5;186(1):209-229.e26. doi: 10.1016/j.cell.2022.11.026. PubMed 36608654.
Backbone
  Vector backbone: pLX_TRC317
  Backbone manufacturer: Broad Institute Genetic Perturbation Platform
  Backbone size w/o insert (bp): 8264
  Vector type: Mammalian Expression, Lentiviral
  Selectable markers: Puromycin
Growth in bacteria
  Bacterial resistance: Ampicillin, 100 μg/mL
  Growth temperature: 37°C
  Growth strain: NEB Stable
  Copy number: High Copy
Gene/Insert
  Gene/Insert name: NOTO
  Species: H. sapiens (human)
  Insert size (bp): 857
  Entrez Gene: NOTO
  Promoter: EF1a
  Cloning method: Unknown
  Sequencing primers: 5′ GGGTGGAGACTGAAGTTAGGCCAG; 3′ CACATAGCGTAAAAGGAGCAACATAG
Terms and licenses: Academic/Nonprofit Terms; Industry Terms: Not Available to Industry
Depositor comments: NM_001134462,ENST00000398468 . The transcription factor ORF portion of this plasmid was synthesized by Genewiz. Please test multiple small colonies in case of plasmid recombination. To make this collection available in a timely manner, a portion of this collection was not fully sequenced by Addgene. If an Addgene verified full plasmid sequence is not available, please contact us prior to placing an order to request the full sequence.
How to cite: TFORF2216 was a gift from Feng Zhang (Addgene plasmid # 142925 ; http://n2t.net/addgene:142925 ; RRID:Addgene_142925)
