>Addgene plasmid #142925 | TFORF2216 | depositor partial sequence | sequence record 280913 | Insert
ACCGCCACCATGCCTAGCCCCAGGCCGCGAGGCAGCCCGCCACCCGCTCCCTCGGGCTCTCGGGTCCGAC
CTCCGCGCTCTGGCCGCTCTCCGGCGCCCAGGTCCCCTACTGGCCCGAACACGCCCCGCGCTCCCGGACG
CTTCGAGTCCCCTTTCTCGGTCGAGGCCATCCTGGCGAGGCCCGACCCCTGCGCGCCGGCGGCCTCCCAG
CCGTCGGGCTCCGCCTGCGTCCACCCGGCCTTCTGGACCGCTGCTTCCCTGTGCGCCACCGGGGGTCTGC
CCTGGGCTTGCCCGACATCGTGGCTGCCCGCCTACCTGAGCGTAGGTTTTTACCCTGTGCCAGGGCCGCG
CGTGGCTCCCGTCTGCGGCCTGCTGGGCTTCGGCGTCACAGGGTTGGAGCTGGCTCACTGCTCAGGACTC
TGGGCCTTCCCAGACTGGGCCCCAACGGAGGACCTACAGGACACTGAGAGACAGCAAAAGAGAGTCCGAA
CTATGTTTAACTTGGAGCAGCTGGAAGAGTTGGAGAAAGTGTTTGCAAAACAGCACAATCTGGTGGGGAA
GAAGAGAGCCCAGCTGGCAGCTCGGCTCAAACTTACAGAGAACCAGGTGAGAGTCTGGTTCCAGAACCGC
AGGGTCAAGTATCAGAAGCAGCAAAAGCTGAGGGCAGCAGTTACATCTGCCGAGGCTGCCTCCCTGGATG
AGCCTTCCAGCAGCTCCATCGCCAGTATCCAGAGTGATGATGCCGAGTCAGGAGTGGACGGCTAGTAATG
AACTAGTCCGTAACTTGAAAGTATTTCGATTTCTTGGCTTTATATATCTTGTGGAAAGGACGACCCACTA
AATGCAAGAATTCAAGA
