>Addgene plasmid #142925 | TFORF2216 | depositor partial sequence | sequence record 280914 | Barcode
CCCACTAAATGCAAGAATTCAAGA
